Addgene plasmid #209762: pCAG-uMASS_1
Purpose: Expression of uMASS_1 in mammalian cells under CAG promoter
Depositing lab: Andre Berndt. Publication: Optogenetic Microwell Array Screening System: A High-Throughput Engineering Platform for Genetically Encoded Fluorescent Indicators. Rappleye M, Wait SJ, Lee JD, Siebart JC, Torp L, Smith N, Muster J, Matreyek KA, Fowler DM, Berndt A. ACS Sens. 2023 Nov 24;8(11):4233-4244. doi: 10.1021/acssensors.3c01573. Epub 2023 Nov 13. PubMed 37956352.
Backbone
  Vector backbone: pCDNA3.1
  Total vector size (bp): 8003
  Vector type: Mammalian Expression
Growth in bacteria
  Bacterial resistance: Ampicillin, 100 μg/mL
  Growth temperature: 37°C
  Growth strain: DH5alpha
  Copy number: High Copy
Gene/Insert
  Gene/Insert name: uMASS_1
  Species: H. sapiens (human)
Terms and licenses: Academic/Nonprofit Terms; Industry Terms: Not Available to Industry
How to cite: pCAG-uMASS_1 was a gift from Andre Berndt (Addgene plasmid # 209762 ; http://n2t.net/addgene:209762 ; RRID:Addgene_209762)
