[The description below was written by a language model from this plasmid's Addgene catalogue record and pLannotate feature annotations shown in this document.]
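Description:
pCAG-uMASS_1 is a mammalian expression plasmid of about 8 kb, catalogued as built on a pcDNA3.1 backbone. It is propagated in E. coli through a high-copy ColE1/pUC-type origin and selected with ampicillin via the β-lactamase gene and its native promoter. No mammalian selection marker is annotated. An SV40 origin, with only a fragment of the SV40 promoter, sits next to an SV40 poly(A) signal, so the plasmid appears suited to transient transfection rather than drug-selected stable lines.

The payload is driven by the composite CAG promoter, made up of the CMV immediate-early enhancer, the chicken β-actin promoter and a chimeric β-actin/β-globin intron, which gives strong constitutive expression in many mammalian cell types. The uMASS_1 open reading frame is listed as human in origin. The automated annotation shows a short FLAG-type epitope match near the N-terminus, then opioid receptor sequence (matched by homology to a δ-opioid receptor entry, which may only reflect similarity within the opioid receptor family) interrupted by a GFP-derived module. This layout is typical of GPCR-based fluorescent indicators, where ligand-induced conformational change alters the fluorescence of an inserted fluorescent protein. The record does not state the receptor subtype or the ligand. A short KCNJ2 (Kir2.1) fragment follows the receptor sequence, probably a trafficking or export motif used to improve surface expression.

Downstream lie a second small chimeric intron, a WPRE to enhance transcript stability and expression, and a bGH poly(A) signal, with a rabbit β-globin poly(A) further along. The associated publication describes a high-throughput microwell screening platform for engineering genetically encoded fluorescent indicators, and this plasmid expresses one resulting sensor in cultured mammalian cells.
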