Features (pLannotate 1.2.2; 28 found; start..end, strand, type, name):
      4..22      +  enhancer       CMV enhancer (fragment): human cytomegalovirus immediate early enhancer
     39..418     +  enhancer       CMV enhancer: human cytomegalovirus immediate early enhancer
    420..694     +  promoter       chicken β-actin promoter: No description available
    695..1711    +  intron         chimeric intron: chimera between introns from chicken β-actin and rabbit β-globin
   1709..1765    +  CDS            HBB (fragment): HBB_LEPEU - Experimental evidence at protein level: Swiss-Prot protein existence level 1. Involved in oxygen transport from the lung to the various peripheral tissues. From Lepus europaeus (European hare).
   1826..1846    +  CDS            3xFLAG (fragment): three tandem FLAG® epitope tags
   2126..2647    +  CDS            OPRD1 (fragment): OPRD_PIG - Experimental evidence at protein level: Swiss-Prot protein existence level 1. G-protein coupled receptor that functions as receptor for endogenous enkephalins and for a subset of other opioids. Ligand binding causes a conformation change that triggers signaling via guanine nucleotide-binding proteins (G proteins) and modulates the activity of down-stream effectors, such as adenylate cyclase. Signaling leads to the inhibition of adenylate cyclase activity. Inhibits neurotransmitter release by reducing calcium ion currents and increasing potassium ion conductance. Plays a role in the
   2642..3376    +  CDS            cEGFP: cEGFP is a basic (constitutively fluorescent) green fluorescent protein published in 2008, derived from Aequorea victoria.
   3392..3511    +  CDS            OPRD1 (fragment): OPRD_PIG - Experimental evidence at protein level: Swiss-Prot protein existence level 1. G-protein coupled receptor that functions as receptor for endogenous enkephalins and for a subset of other opioids. Ligand binding causes a conformation change that triggers signaling via guanine nucleotide-binding proteins (G proteins) and modulates the activity of down-stream effectors, such as adenylate cyclase. Signaling leads to the inhibition of adenylate cyclase activity. Inhibits neurotransmitter release by reducing calcium ion currents and increasing potassium ion conductance. Plays a role in the
   3791..3853    +  CDS            KCNJ2 (fragment): KCNJ2_HUMAN - Also known as IRK1. Experimental evidence at protein level: Swiss-Prot protein existence level 1. Probably participates in establishing action potential waveform and excitability of neuronal and muscle tissues. Inward rectifier potassium channels are characterized by a greater tendency to allow potassium to flow into the cell rather than out of it. Their voltage dependence is regulated by the concentration of extracellular potassium; as external potassium is raised, the voltage range of the channel opening shifts to more positive voltages. The inward rectification is mainly due t
   3932..4064    +  intron         chimeric intron: chimera between introns from human β-globin and immunoglobulin heavy chain genes
   4073..4661    +  misc_feature   WPRE: woodchuck hepatitis virus posttranscriptional regulatory element
   4665..4681    +  misc_feature   MCS (fragment): pUC18/19 multiple cloning site
   4694..4805    +  polyA_signal   bGH poly(A) signal: bovine growth hormone polyadenylation signal
   4901..4919    -  promoter       T3 promoter: promoter for bacteriophage T3 RNA polymerase
   4978..5052    +  CDS            HBB (fragment): HBB_PONPY - Experimental evidence at transcript level: Swiss-Prot protein existence level 2. Involved in oxygen transport from the lung to the various peripheral tissues. From Pongo pygmaeus (Bornean orangutan).
   5127..5182    +  polyA_signal   β-globin poly(A) signal: rabbit β-globin polyadenylation signal (Gil and Proudfoot, 1987)
   5567..5583    -  protein_bind   lac operator: The lac repressor binds to the lac operator to inhibit transcription in E. coli. This inhibition can be relieved by adding lactose or isopropyl-β-D-thiogalactopyranoside (IPTG). lac repressor encoded by lacI
   5591..5621    -  promoter       lac promoter: promoter for the E. coli lac operon
   5636..5657    -  protein_bind   CAP binding site: CAP binding activates transcription in the presence of cAMP. E. coli catabolite activator protein
   5670..5709    -  CDS            lacI (fragment): lac repressor; lacI; The lac repressor binds to the lac operator to inhibit transcription in E. coli. This inhibition can be relieved by adding lactose or isopropyl-β-D-thiogalactopyranoside (IPTG).
   5716..5738    +  promoter       SV40 promoter (fragment): SV40 enhancer and early promoter
   5762..5897    +  rep_origin     SV40 ori: SV40 origin of replication
   5917..6051    +  polyA_signal   SV40 poly(A) signal: SV40 polyadenylation signal
   6053..6107    -  CDS            lacI (fragment): lac repressor; lacI; The lac repressor binds to the lac operator to inhibit transcription in E. coli. This inhibition can be relieved by adding lactose or isopropyl-β-D-thiogalactopyranoside (IPTG).
   6290..6878    -  rep_origin     ori: high-copy-number ColE1/pMB1/pBR322/pUC origin of replication
   7049..7909    -  CDS            AmpR: β-lactamase; bla; confers resistance to ampicillin, carbenicillin, and related antibiotics
   7910..8014    -  promoter       AmpR promoter: bla
>Addgene plasmid #209762 | pCAG-uMASS_1 | addgene full sequence | sequence record 414327 | Addgene NGS Result
GTCGACATTGATTATTGACTAGAGTCATCCTCATCGTCGACATTGATTATTGACTAGTTATTAATAGTAA
TCAATTACGGGGTCATTAGTTCATAGCCCATATATGGAGTTCCGCGTTACATAACTTACGGTAAATGGCC
CGCCTGGCTGACCGCCCAACGACCCCCGCCCATTGACGTCAATAATGACGTATGTTCCCATAGTAACGCC
AATAGGGACTTTCCATTGACGTCAATGGGTGGAGTATTTACGGTAAACTGCCCACTTGGCAGTACATCAA
GTGTATCATATGCCAAGTACGCCCCCTATTGACGTCAATGACGGTAAATGGCCCGCCTGGCATTATGCCC
AGTACATGACCTTATGGGACTTTCCTACTTGGCAGTACATCTACGTATTAGTCATCGCTATTACCATGGT
CGAGGTGAGCCCCACGTTCTGCTTCACTCTCCCCATCTCCCCCCCCTCCCCACCCCCAATTTTGTATTTA
TTTATTTTTTAATTATTTTGTGCAGCGATGGGGGCGGGGGGGGGGGGGCGCGCGCCAGGCGGGGCGGGGC
GGGGCGAGGGGCGGGGCGGGGCGAGGCGGAGAGGTGCGGCGGCAGCCAATCAGAGCGGCGCGCTCCGAAA
GTTTCCTTTTATGGCGAGGCGGCGGCGGCGGCGGCCCTATAAAAAGCGAAGCGCGCGGCGGGCGGGAGTC
GCTGCGCGCTGCCTTCGCCCCGTGCCCCGCTCCGCCGCCGCCTCGCGCCGCCCGCCCCGGCTCTGACTGA
CCGCGTTACTCCCACAGGTGAGCGGGCGGGACGGCCCTTCTCCTCCGGGCTGTAATTAGCGCTTGGTTTA
ATGACGGCTTGTTTCTTTTCTGTGGCTGCGTGAAAGCCTTGAGGGGCTCCGGGAGGGCCCTTTGTGCGGG
GGGAGCGGCTCGGGGGGTGCGTGCGTGTGTGTGTGCGTGGGGAGCGCCGCGTGCGGCTCCGCGCTGCCCG
GCGGCTGTGAGCGCTGCGGGCGCGGCGCGGGGCTTTGTGCGCTCCGCAGTGTGCGCGAGGGGAGCGCGGC
CGGGGGCGGTGCCCCGCGGTGCGGGGGGGGCTGCGAGGGGAACAAAGGCTGCGTGCGGGGTGTGTGCGTG
GGGGGGTGAGCAGGGGGTGTGGGCGCGTCGGTCGGGCTGCAACCCCCCCTGCACCCCCCTCCCCGAGTTG
CTGAGCACGGCCCGGCTTCGGGTGCGGGGCTCCGTACGGGGCGTGGCGCGGGGCTCGCCGTGCCGGGCGG
GGGGTGGCGGCAGGTGGGGGTGCCGGGCGGGGCGGGGCCGCCTCGGGCCGGGGAGGGCTCGGGGGAGGGG
CGCGGCGGCCCCCGGAGCGCCGGCGGCTGTCGAGGCGCGGCGAGCCGCAGCCATTGCCTTTTATGGTAAT
CGTGCGAGAGGGCGCAGGGACTTCCTTTGTCCCAAATCTGTGCGGAGCCGAAATCTGGGAGGCGCCGCCG
CACCCCCTCTAGCGGGCGCGGGGCGAAGCGGTGCGGCGCCGGCAGGAAGGAAATGGGCGGGGAGGGCCTT
CGTGCGTCGCCGCGCCGCCGTCCCCTTCTCCCTCTCCAGCCTCGGGGCTGTCCGCGGGGGGACGGCTGCC
TTCGGGGGGGACGGGGCAGGGCGGGGTTCGGCTTCTGGCGTGTGACCGGCGGCTCTAGAGCCTCTGCTAA
CCATGTTCATGCCTTCTTCTTTTTCCTACAGCTCCTGGGCAACGTGCTGGTTATTGTGCTGTCTCATCAT
TTTGGCAAAGAATTCGGTACCGCCACCATGAAGACGATCATCGCCCTGAGCTACATCTTCTGCCTGGTGT
TCGCCGACTACAAGGACGATGATGACGCCATGGACAGCAGCACCGGCCCAGGGAACACCAGCGACTGCTC
AGACCCCTTAGCTCAGGCAAGTTGCTCCCCAGCACCTGGCTCCTGGCTCAACTTGTCCCACGTTGATGGC
AACCAGTCCGATCCATGCGGTCTGAACCGCACCGGGCTTGGCGGGAACGACAGCCTGTGCCCTCAGACCG
GCAGCCCTTCCATGGTCACAGCCATTACCATCATGGCCCTCTACTCTATCGTGTGTGTAGTGGGCCTCTT
CGGAAACTTCCTGGTCATGTATGTGATTGTAAGATACACCAAAATGAAGACTGCCACCAACATCTACATT
TTCAACCTTGCTCTGGCAGACGCCTTAGCGACCAGTACACTGCCCTTTCAGAGTGTCAACTACCTGATGG
GAACATGGCCCTTCGGAACCATCCTCTGCAAGATCGTGATCTCAATAGATTACTACAACATGTTCACCAG
CATATTCACCCTCTGCACCATGAGCGTGGACCGCTACATTGCTGTCTGCCACCCAGTCAAAGCCCTGGAT
TTCCGTACCCCCCGAAATGCCAAAATCGTCAACGTCTGCAACTGGATCCTCTCTTCTGCCATCGGTCTGC
CTGTAATGTTCATGGCAACCACGAAATACAGGCAGGGGTCCATAGATTGCACCCTCACGTTCTCCCACCC
AACCTGGTACTGGGAGAACCTGCTCAAAATCTGTGTCTTTATCTTCGCTTTCATCATGCCGATCCTCATC
ATCACTGTGTGTTACGGCCTGATGATCTTACGACTCAAGAGCGTTCGCCTGAGCTCACTTGATAACGTCT
ATATCAAGGCCGACAAGCAGAAGAACGGCATCAAGGCGAACTTCAAGATCCGCCACAACATCGAGGACGG
CGGCGTGCAGCTCGCCTACCACTACCAGCAGAACACCCCCATCGGCGACGGCCCCGTGCTGCTGCCCGAC
AACCACTACCTGAGCGTGCAGTCCAAACTTTCGAAAGACCCCAACGAGAAGCGCGATCACATGGTCCTGC
TGGAGTTCGTGACCGCCGCCGGGATCACTCTCGGCATGGACGAGCTGTACAAGGGCGGTACCGGAGGGAG
CATGGTGAGCAAGGGCGAGGAGCTGTTCACCGGGGTGGTGCCCATCCTGGTCGAGCTGGACGGCGACGTA
AACGGCCACAAGTTCAGCGTGTCCGGCGAGGGTGAGGGCGATGCCACCTACGGCAAGCTGACCCTGAAGT
TCATCTGCACCACCGGCAAGCTGCCCGTGCCCTGGCCCACCCTCGTGACCACCCTGACCTACGGCGTGCA
GTGCTTCAGCCGCTACCCCGACCACATGAAGCAGCACGACTTCTTCAAGTCCGCCATGCCCGAAGGCTAC
ATCCAGGAGCGCACCATCTTCTTCAAGGACGACGGCAACTACAAGACCCGCGCCGAGGTGAAGTTCGAGG
GCGACACCCTGGTGAACCGCATCGAGCTGAAGGGCATCGACTTCAAGGAGGACGGCAACATCCTGGGGCA
CAAGCTGGAGTACAACATGGTTGACCAACTGAAAGAAAAGGACAGGAATCTGCGCAGGATCACCCGGATG
GTGCTGGTGGTCGTGGCTGTATTTATCGTCTGCTGGACCCCCATCCACATCTACGTCATCATCAAAGCGC
TGATCACGATTCCAGAAACCACATTTCAGACCGTTTCCTGGCACTTCTGCATTGCTTTGGGTTACACGAA
CAGCTGCCTGAATCCAGTTCTTTACGCCTTCCTGGATGAAAACTTCAAGCGATGCTTCAGAGAGTTCTGC
ATCCCAACCTCGTCCACGATCGAACAGCAAAACTCCACTCGAGTCCGTCAGAACACTAGGGAACATCCCT
CCACGGCTAATACAGTGGATCGAACTAACCACCAGCTAGAAAATCTGGAGGCAGAAACTGCTCCATTGCC
CGGCGGAGGTAAGAGCAGAATCACAAGCGAGGGCGAGTACATCCCTCTGGACCAGATCGACATCAACGTG
GGAGCACCAGCCGCCGCTTTCTGCTACGAGAACGAAGTCGGCTAATGTACAAGTAAAGCGGCCCCGGACT
CGAGGCCGCAGGTAAGTATCAAGGTTACAAGACAGGTTTAAGGAGACCAATAGAAACTGGGCTTGTCGAG
ACAGAGAAGACTCTTGCGTTTCTGATAGGCACCTATTGGTCTTACTGACATCCACTTTGCCTTTCTCTCC
ACAGGTGTCGACAATCAACCTCTGGATTACAAAATTTGTGAAAGATTGACTGGTATTCTTAACTATGTTG
CTCCTTTTACGCTATGTGGATACGCTGCTTTAATGCCTTTGTATCATGCTATTGCTTCCCGTATGGCTTT
CATTTTCTCCTCCTTGTATAAATCCTGGTTGCTGTCTCTTTATGAGGAGTTGTGGCCCGTTGTCAGGCAA
CGTGGCGTGGTGTGCACTGTGTTTGCTGACGCAACCCCCACTGGTTGGGGCATTGCCACCACCTGTCAGC
TCCTTTCCGGGACTTTCGCTTTCCCCCTCCCTATTGCCACGGCGGAACTCATAGCCGCCTGCCTTGCCCG
CTGCTGGACAGGGGCTCGGCTGTTGGGCACTGACAATTCCGTGGTGTTGTCGGGGAAGCTGACGTCCTTT
CCATGGCTGCTCGCCTGTGTTGCCACCTGGATTCTGCGCGGGACGTCCTTCTGCTACGTCCCTTCGGCCC
TCAATCCAGCGGACCTTCCTTCCCGCGGCCTGCTGCCGGCTCTGCGGCCTCTTCCGCGTCTTCGCCTTCG
CCCTCAGACGAGTCGGATCTCCCTTTGGGCCGCCTCCCCGCCTGGAATTCGAGCTCGGTACGATCAGCCT
CGACTGTGCCTTCTAGTTGCCAGCCATCTGTTGTTTGCCCCTCCCCCGTGCCTTCCTTGACCCTGGAAGG
TGCCACTCCCACTGTCCTTTCCTAATAAAATGAGGAAATTGCATCGCATTGTCTGAGTAGGTGTCATTCT
ATTCTGGGGGGTGGGGTGGGGCAGGACAGCAAGGGGGAGGATTGGGAAGACAATAGCCCAGCTTTTGTTC
CCTTTAGTGAGGGTTAATTGCGCGCTTGGCGTAATCATGGTCATAGCTGTTTCCTGTGTGAAATTGTTAT
CCGCTAATTCACTCCTCAGGTGCAGGCTGCCTATCAGAAGGTGGTGGCTGGTGTGGCCAATGCCCTGGCT
CACAAATACCACTGAGATCGATCTTTTTCCCTCTGCCAAAAATTATGGGGACATCATGAAGCCCCTTGAG
CATCTGACTTCTGGCTAATAAAGGAAATTTATTTTCATTGCAATAGTGTGTTGGAATTTTTTGTGTCTCT
CACTCGGAAGGACATATGGGAGGGCAAATCATTTAAAACATCAGAATGAGTATTTGGTTTAGAGTTTGGC
AACATATGCCCATATGCTGGCTGCCATGAACAAAGGTTGGCTATAAAGAGGTCATCAGTATATGAAACAG
CCCCCTGCTGTCCATTCCTTATTCCATAGAAAAGCCTTGACTTGAGGTTAGATTTTTTTTATATTTTGTT
TTGTGTTATTTTTTTCTTTAACATCCCTAAAATTTTCCTTACATGTTTTACTAGCCAGATTTTTCCTCCT
CTCCTGACTACTCCCAGTCATAGCTGTCCCTCTTCTCTTATGGAGATCCCTCGACCTGCAGCCCAAGCTT
GGCGTAATCATGGTCATAGCTGTTTCCTGTGTGAAATTGTTATCCGCTCACAATTCCACACAACATACGA
GCCGGAAGCATAAAGTGTAAAGCCTGGGGTGCCTAATGAGTGAGCTAACTCACATTAATTGCGTTGCGCT
CACTGCCCGCTTTCCAGTCGGGAAACCTGTCGTGCCAGCGGATCCGCATCTCAATTAGTCAGCAACCATA
GTCCCGCCCCTAACTCCGCCCATCCCGCCCCTAACTCCGCCCAGTTCCGCCCATTCTCCGCCCCATGGCT
GACTAATTTTTTTTATTTATGCAGAGGCCGAGGCCGCCTCGGCCTCTGAGCTATTCCAGAAGTAGTGAGG
AGGCTTTTTTGGAGGCCTAGGCTTTTGCAAAAAGCTAACTTGTTTATTGCAGCTTATAATGGTTACAAAT
AAAGCAATAGCATCACAAATTTCACAAATAAAGCATTTTTTTCACTGCATTCTAGTTGTGGTTTGTCCAA
ACTCATCAATGTATCTTATCATGTCTGGATCCGCTGCATTAATGAATCGGCCAACGCGCGGGGAGAGGCG
GTTTGCGTATTGGGCGCTCTTCCGCTTCCTCGCTCACTGACTCGCTGCGCTCGGTCGTTCGGCTGCGGCG
AGCGGTATCAGCTCACTCAAAGGCGGTAATACGGTTATCCACAGAATCAGGGGATAACGCAGGAAAGAAC
ATGTGAGCAAAAGGCCAGCAAAAGGCCAGGAACCGTAAAAAGGCCGCGTTGCTGGCGTTTTTCCATAGGC
TCCGCCCCCCTGACGAGCATCACAAAAATCGACGCTCAAGTCAGAGGTGGCGAAACCCGACAGGACTATA
AAGATACCAGGCGTTTCCCCCTGGAAGCTCCCTCGTGCGCTCTCCTGTTCCGACCCTGCCGCTTACCGGA
TACCTGTCCGCCTTTCTCCCTTCGGGAAGCGTGGCGCTTTCTCATAGCTCACGCTGTAGGTATCTCAGTT
CGGTGTAGGTCGTTCGCTCCAAGCTGGGCTGTGTGCACGAACCCCCCGTTCAGCCCGACCGCTGCGCCTT
ATCCGGTAACTATCGTCTTGAGTCCAACCCGGTAAGACACGACTTATCGCCACTGGCAGCAGCCACTGGT
AACAGGATTAGCAGAGCGAGGTATGTAGGCGGTGCTACAGAGTTCTTGAAGTGGTGGCCTAACTACGGCT
ACACTAGAAGAACAGTATTTGGTATCTGCGCTCTGCTGAAGCCAGTTACCTTCGGAAAAAGAGTTGGTAG
CTCTTGATCCGGCAAACAAACCACCGCTGGTAGCGGTGGTTTTTTTGTTTGCAAGCAGCAGATTACGCGC
AGAAAAAAAGGATCTCAAGAAGATCCTTTGATCTTTTCTACGGGGTCTGACGCTCAGTGGAACGAAAACT
CACGTTAAGGGATTTTGGTCATGAGATTATCAAAAAGGATCTTCACCTAGATCCTTTTAAATTAAAAATG
AAGTTTTAAATCAATCTAAAGTATATATGAGTAAACTTGGTCTGACAGTTACCAATGCTTAATCAGTGAG
GCACCTATCTCAGCGATCTGTCTATTTCGTTCATCCATAGTTGCCTGACTCCCCGTCGTGTAGATAACTA
CGATACGGGAGGGCTTACCATCTGGCCCCAGTGCTGCAATGATACCGCGAGACCCACGCTCACCGGCTCC
AGATTTATCAGCAATAAACCAGCCAGCCGGAAGGGCCGAGCGCAGAAGTGGTCCTGCAACTTTATCCGCC
TCCATCCAGTCTATTAATTGTTGCCGGGAAGCTAGAGTAAGTAGTTCGCCAGTTAATAGTTTGCGCAACG
TTGTTGCCATTGCTACAGGCATCGTGGTGTCACGCTCGTCGTTTGGTATGGCTTCATTCAGCTCCGGTTC
CCAACGATCAAGGCGAGTTACATGATCCCCCATGTTGTGCAAAAAAGCGGTTAGCTCCTTCGGTCCTCCG
ATCGTTGTCAGAAGTAAGTTGGCCGCAGTGTTATCACTCATGGTTATGGCAGCACTGCATAATTCTCTTA
CTGTCATGCCATCCGTAAGATGCTTTTCTGTGACTGGTGAGTACTCAACCAAGTCATTCTGAGAATAGTG
TATGCGGCGACCGAGTTGCTCTTGCCCGGCGTCAATACGGGATAATACCGCGCCACATAGCAGAACTTTA
AAAGTGCTCATCATTGGAAAACGTTCTTCGGGGCGAAAACTCTCAAGGATCTTACCGCTGTTGAGATCCA
GTTCGATGTAACCCACTCGTGCACCCAACTGATCTTCAGCATCTTTTACTTTCACCAGCGTTTCTGGGTG
AGCAAAAACAGGAAGGCAAAATGCCGCAAAAAAGGGAATAAGGGCGACACGGAAATGTTGAATACTCATA
CTCTTCCTTTTTCAATATTATTGAAGCATTTATCAGGGTTATTGTCTCATGAGCGGATACATATTTGAAT
GTATTTAGAAAAATAAACAAATAGGGGTTCCGCGCACATTTCCCCGAAAAGTGCCACCTGG
